Addgene plasmid #152880: pGBW-m4134384
Purpose: Mammalian expression plasmid for SARS-CoV-2 leader protein
Depositing lab: Ginkgo Bioworks & Benjie Chen. Depositing organization: Ginkgo Bioworks.
Backbone
  Vector backbone: pTwist_CMV_Hygro_6
  Backbone size w/o insert (bp): 6525
  Vector type: Mammalian Expression
  Selectable markers: Hygromycin
Growth in bacteria
  Bacterial resistance: Ampicillin, 100 μg/mL
  Growth temperature: 37°C
  Growth strain: DH5alpha
  Copy number: High Copy
Gene/Insert
  Gene/Insert name: SARS-CoV-2 leader protein
  Species: Severe acute respiratory syndrome coronavirus 2
  Insert size (bp): 533
  Mutation: wt
  Entrez Gene: ORF1ab (a.k.a. GU280_gp01)
  Promoter: CMV
  Tag / fusion protein: Cleavable TEV;S-tag (C terminal on backbone)
  Cloning method: Unknown
Resource information
  A portion of this plasmid was derived from a plasmid made by: GinkgoBioworks
Depositor comments: NCBI reference sequence: YP_009725297.1
How to cite: pGBW-m4134384 was a gift from Ginkgo Bioworks & Benjie Chen (Addgene plasmid # 152880 ; http://n2t.net/addgene:152880 ; RRID:Addgene_152880)
