[The description below was written by a language model from this plasmid's Addgene catalogue record and pLannotate feature annotations shown in this document.]
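Description:
pGBW-m4134384 is a mammalian expression plasmid built on the pTwist_CMV_Hygro_6 backbone to express the wild-type SARS-CoV-2 leader protein, the N-terminal cleavage product of the ORF1ab/ORF1a polyprotein (commonly called nsp1). It is propagated in E. coli as a high-copy plasmid through a ColE1/pUC-type origin and is selected with ampicillin via an intact β-lactamase gene. A short additional β-lactamase fragment is also annotated and appears to be a backbone remnant.

The insert of roughly 530 bp sits at the start of the sequence record, downstream of a CMV enhancer and CMV promoter elements that lie at the end of the circular map. An SV40 polyadenylation signal is annotated a short distance downstream of the coding region, on the opposite strand. The automated annotation matches the coding region to the SARS-CoV-2 replicase polyprotein 1a, but the nsp10 function text attached to that hit is generic to the polyprotein entry and does not describe this fragment. According to the catalogue, the backbone supplies a C-terminal TEV-cleavable S-tag, which would allow affinity capture or detection and later removal of the tag, although the feature table does not annotate these elements separately.

A second cassette places a hygromycin B phosphotransferase gene under the human ubiquitin C promoter with a synthetic poly(A) signal, allowing selection of stably transfected mammalian cells. Human β-globin insulator elements, together with T7 and rrnG terminators and extra poly(A) signals, bracket the units and likely limit read-through and interference between them. The plasmid is suited to transient or stable expression of the viral protein for functional, interaction or purification studies.
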