Features (pLannotate 1.2.2; 19 found; start..end, strand, type, name):
      5..541     +  CDS            R1A_SARS2 (fragment) (sequence partly withheld): Experimental evidence at protein level: Swiss-Prot protein existence level 1. [Non-structural protein 10]: Plays a pivotal role in viral transcription by stimulating both nsp14 3'-5' exoribonuclease and nsp16 2'-O-methyltransferase activities. Therefore plays an essential role in viral mRNAs cap methylation. From Severe acute respiratory syndrome coronavirus 2 (2019-nCoV) (SARS-CoV-2).
    676..797     -  polyA_signal   SV40 poly(A) signal: SV40 polyadenylation signal
    820..889     -  CDS            large T antigen (fragment): large T antigen from SV40 (simian virus 40)
    912..958     +  terminator     T7 terminator: transcription terminator for bacteriophage T7 RNA polymerase
    988..1124    +  terminator     rrnG terminator: transcription terminator from the E. coli ribosomal RNA rrnG operon (Albrechtsen et al., 1991)
   1169..1240    +  misc_feature   3' β-globin insulator: insulator downstream of the human β-globin locus (Farrell et al., 2002)
   1466..2054    -  rep_origin     ori: high-copy-number ColE1/pMB1/pBR322/pUC origin of replication
   2226..2290    -  CDS            bla(M) (fragment): β-lactamase lacking the signal sequence; bla(M); allows cytosolic expression of β-lactamase
   2554..3763    +  promoter       UbC promoter: human ubiquitin C promoter
   3773..4794    +  CDS            HygR (fragment): hygromycin B phosphotransferase confers resistance to hygromycin
   4822..4870    +  polyA_signal   poly(A) signal: synthetic polyadenylation signal
   5136..5996    +  CDS            AmpR: β-lactamase; bla; confers resistance to ampicillin, carbenicillin, and related antibiotics
   6009..6145    +  terminator     rrnG terminator: transcription terminator from the E. coli ribosomal RNA rrnG operon (Albrechtsen et al., 1991)
   6290..6361    +  misc_feature   5' β-globin insulator: insulator upstream of the human β-globin locus (Farrell et al., 2002)
   6366..6412    -  terminator     T7 terminator: transcription terminator for bacteriophage T7 RNA polymerase
   6430..6478    -  polyA_signal   poly(A) signal: synthetic polyadenylation signal
   6559..6862    +  enhancer       CMV enhancer: human cytomegalovirus immediate early enhancer
   6935..6952    -  promoter       CMV promoter (fragment): human cytomegalovirus (CMV) immediate early promoter
   7015..7066    +  promoter       CMVd2 promoter: truncated human cytomegalovirus (CMV) immediate early promoter that yields moderately reduced expression relative to the full-length promoter
>Addgene plasmid #152880 | pGBW-m4134384 | depositor full sequence | sequence record 295892 | Full Sequence
CACCATGGAGAGCCTTGTCCCTGGTTTCAAC
[348 nt withheld, positions 32-379]
AACGGTAATAAAGGAGCTGGTGGCCATAGTTACGGCGCCGATCTAAAGTCATTTGACTTAGGCGACGAGC
TTGGCACTGATCCTTATGAAGATTTTCAAGAAAACTGGAACACTAAACATAGCAGTGGTGTTACCCGTGA
ACTCATGCGTGAGCTTAACGGAGAAAACCTTTACTTTCAGTCGAAAGAAACCGCGGCAGCTAAGTTCGAG
AGGCAGCACATGGACAGTTAAGGATCCGCAGGCCTCTGCTAGCTTGACTGACTGAGATACAGCGTACCTT
CAGCTCACAGACATGATAAGATACATTGATGAGTTTGGACAAACCACAACTAGAATGCAGTGAAAAAAAT
GCTTTATTTGTGAAATTTGTGATGCTATTGCTTTATTTGTAACCATTATAAGCTGCAATAAACAAGTTAA
CAACAACAATTGCATTCATTTTATGTTTCAGGTTCAGGGGGAGGTGTGGGAGGTTTTTTAAAGCAAGTAA
AACCTCTACAAATGTGGTATTGGCCCATCTCTATCGGTATCGTAGCATAACCCCTTGGGGCCTCTAAACG
GGTCTTGAGGGGTTTTTTGTGCCCCTCGGGCCGGATTGCTATCTACCGGCATTGGCGCAGAAAAAAATGC
CTGATGCGACGCTGCGCGTCTTATACTCCCACATATGCCAGATTCAGCAACGGATACGGCTTCCCCAACT
TGCCCACTTCCATACGTGTCCTCCTTACCAGAAATTTATCCTTAAGGTCGTCAGCTATCCTGCAGGCGAT
CTCTCGATTTCGATCAAGACATTCCTTTAATGGTCTTTTCTGGACACCACTAGGGGTCAGAAGTAGTTCA
TCAAACTTTCTTCCCTCCCTAATCTCATTGGTTACCTTGGGCTATCGAAACTTAATTAACCAGTCAAGTC
AGCTACTTGGCGAGATCGACTTGTCTGGGTTTCGACTACGCTCAGAATTGCGTCAGTCAAGTTCGATCTG
GTCCTTGCTATTGCACCCGTTCTCCGATTACGAGTTTCATTTAAATCATGTGAGCAAAAGGCCAGCAAAA
GGCCAGGAACCGTAAAAAGGCCGCGTTGCTGGCGTTTTTCCATAGGCTCCGCCCCCCTGACGAGCATCAC
AAAAATCGACGCTCAAGTCAGAGGTGGCGAAACCCGACAGGACTATAAAGATACCAGGCGTTTCCCCCTG
GAAGCTCCCTCGTGCGCTCTCCTGTTCCGACCCTGCCGCTTACCGGATACCTGTCCGCCTTTCTCCCTTC
GGGAAGCGTGGCGCTTTCTCATAGCTCACGCTGTAGGTATCTCAGTTCGGTGTAGGTCGTTCGCTCCAAG
CTGGGCTGTGTGCACGAACCCCCCGTTCAGCCCGACCGCTGCGCCTTATCCGGTAACTATCGTCTTGAGT
CCAACCCGGTAAGACACGACTTATCGCCACTGGCAGCAGCCACTGGTAACAGGATTAGCAGAGCGAGGTA
TGTAGGCGGTGCTACAGAGTTCTTGAAGTGGTGGCCTAACTACGGCTACACTAGAAGAACAGTATTTGGT
ATCTGCGCTCTGCTGAAGCCAGTTACCTTCGGAAAAAGAGTTGGTAGCTCTTGATCCGGCAAACAAACCA
CCGCTGGTAGCGGTGGTTTTTTTGTTTGCAAGCAGCAGATTACGCGCAGAAAAAAAGGATCTCAAGAAGA
TCCTTTGATCTTTTCTACGGGGTCTGACGCTCAGTGGAACGAAAACTCACGTTAAGGGATTTTGGTCATG
AGATTATCAAAAAGGATCTTCACCTAGATCCTTTTAAATTAAAAATGAAGTTTTAAATCAATCTAAAGTA
TATATGAGTAAACTTGGTCTGACAGTTACCAATGCTTAATCAGTGAGGCACCTATCTCAGCGATCTGTCT
ATTTCGTTCATCCATAGTTGCATTTAAATTTCCGAACTCTCCAAGGCCCTCGTCGGAAAATCTTCAAACC
TTTCGTCCGATCCATCTTGCAGGCTACCTCTCGAACGAACTATCGCAAGTCTCTTGGCCGGCCTTGCGCC
TTGGCTATTGCTTGGCAGCGCCTATCGCCAGGTATTACTCCAATCCCGAATATCCGAGATCGGGATCACC
CGAGAGAAGTTCAACCTACATCCTCAATCCCGATCTATCCGAGATCCGAGGAATATCGAAATCGGGGCGC
GCCTGGCCTCCGCGCCGGGTTTTGGCGCCTCCCGCGGGCGCCCCCCTCGTCACGGCGAGCGCTGCCACGT
CAGACGAAGGGCGCAGGAGCGTCCTGATCCTTCCGCCCGGACGCTCAGGACAGCGGCCCGCTGCTCATAA
GACTCGGCCTTAGAACCCCAGTATCAGCAGAAGGACATTTTAGGACGGGACTTGGGTGACTCTAGGGCAC
TGGTTTTCTTTCCAGAGAGCGGAACAGGCGAGGAAAAGTAGTCCCTTCTCGGCGATTCTGCGGAGGGATC
TCCGTGGGGCGGTGAACGCCGATGATTATATAAGGACGCGCCGGGTGTGGCACAGCTAGTTCCGTCGCAG
CCGGGATTTGGGTCGCGGTTCTTGTTTGTGGATCGCTGTGATCGTCACTTGGTGAGTAGCGGGCTGCTGG
GCTGGCCGGGGCTTTCGTGGCCGCCGGGCCGCTCGGTGGGACGGAAGCGTGTGGAGAGACCGCCAAGGGC
TGTAGTCTGGGTCCGCGAGCAAGGTTGCCCTGAACTGGGGGTTGGGGGGAGCGCAGCAAAATGGCGGCTG
TTCCCGAGTCTTGAATGGAAGACGCTTGTGAGGCGGGCTGTGAGGTCGTTGAAACAAGGTGGGGGGCATG
GTGGGCGGCAAGAACCCAAGGTCTTGAGCCCTTCGCTAATGCGGGAAAGCTCTTATTCGGGTGAGATGGG
CTGGGCACCATCTGGGGACCCTGACGTGAAGTTTGTCACTGACTGGAGAACTCGGTTTGTCGTCTGTTGC
GGGGGCGGCAGTTATGGCGGTGCCGTTGGGCAGTGCACCCGTACCTTTGGGAGCGCGCGCCCTCGTCGTG
TCGTGACGTCACCCGTTCTGTTGGCTTATAATGCAGGGTGGGGCCACCTGCCGGTAGGTGTGCGGTAGGC
TTTTCTCCGTCGCAGGACGCAGGGTTCGGGCCTAGGGTAGGCTCTCCTGAATCGACAGGCGCCGGACCTC
TGGTGAGGGGAGGGATAAGTGAGGCGTCAGTTTCTTTGGTCGGTTTTATGTACCTATCTTCTTAAGTAGC
TGAAGCTCCGGTTTTGAACTATGCGCTCGGGGTTGGCGAGTGTGTTTTGTGAAGTTTTTTAGGCACCTTT
TGAAATGTAATCATTTGGGTCAATATGTAATTTTCAGTGTTAGACTTGTAAATTGTCCGCTAAATTCTGG
CCGTTTTTGGCTTTTTTGTTAGACAACATGGGTAAAAAGCCTGAACTCACCGCGACGTCTGTCGAGAAGT
TTCTGATCGAAAAGTTCGACAGCGTCTCCGACCTGATGCAGCTCTCGGAGGGCGAAGAATCTCGTGCTTT
CAGCTTCGATGTAGGAGGGCGTGGATATGTCCTGCGGGTAAATAGCTGCGCCGATGGTTTCTACAAAGAT
CGTTATGTTTATCGGCACTTTGCATCCGCCGCGCTCCCGATTCCGGAAGTGCTTGACATTGGGGAGTTCA
GCGAGAGCCTGACCTATTGCATCTCCCGCCGTGCACAGGGTGTCACGTTGCAAGACCTGCCTGAAACCGA
ACTGCCCGCTGTTCTGCAGCCGGTCGCGGAGGCAATGGATGCCATCGCTGCCGCCGATCTTAGCCAGACG
AGCGGGTTCGGCCCATTCGGACCGCAAGGAATCGGTCAATACACTACATGGCGTGATTTCATATGCGCGA
TTGCTGATCCCCATGTGTATCACTGGCAAACTGTGATGGACGACACCGTCAGTGCGTCCGTCGCGCAGGC
TCTCGATGAGCTGATGCTTTGGGCCGAGGACTGCCCCGAAGTCCGGCACCTCGTGCACGCGGATTTCGGC
TCCAACAATGTCCTGACGGACAATGGCCGCATAACAGCGGTCATTGACTGGAGCGAGGCGATGTTCGGGG
ATTCCCAATACGAGGTCGCCAACATCTTCTTCTGGAGGCCGTGGTTGGCTTGTATGGAGCAGCAGACGCG
CTACTTCGAGCGGAGGCATCCGGAGCTTGCAGGATCGCCCCGGCTCCGGGCGTATATGCTCCGCATTGGT
CTTGACCAACTCTATCAGAGCTTGGTTGACGGCAATTTCGATGATGCAGCTTGGGCGCAGGGTCGATGCG
ACGCAATCGTCCGATCCGGAGCCGGGACTGTCGGGCGTACACAAATCGCCCGCAGAAGCGCCGCCGTCTG
GACCGATGGCTGTGTAGAAGTACTCGCCGATAGTGGAAACCGACGCCCCAGCACTCGTCCGAGGGCAAAG
GAATAAGCTAGTATGTAAGCCTAGTCTTAGATAATAAAATCGCTATCCATCGAAGATGGATGTGTGTTGG
TTTTTTGTGTGTGTAACGCTAGGCGCGCCTGGTGTACCGAGAACGATCCTCTCAGTGCGAGTCTCGACGA
TCCATATCGTTGCTTGGCAGTCAGCCAGTCGGAATCCAGCTTGGGACCCAGGAAGTCCAATCGTCAGATA
TTGTACTCAAGCCTGGTCACGGCAGCGTACCGATCTGTTTAAACCTAGATATTGATAGTCTGATCGGTCA
ACGTATAATCGAGTCCTAGCTTTTGCAAACATCTATCAAGAGACAGGATCAGCAGGAGGCTTTCGCATGA
GTATTCAACATTTCCGTGTCGCCCTTATTCCCTTTTTTGCGGCATTTTGCCTTCCTGTTTTTGCTCACCC
AGAAACGCTGGTGAAAGTAAAAGATGCTGAAGATCAGTTGGGTGCGCGAGTGGGTTACATCGAACTGGAT
CTCAACAGCGGTAAGATCCTTGAGAGTTTTCGCCCCGAAGAACGCTTTCCAATGATGAGCACTTTTAAAG
TTCTGCTATGTGGCGCGGTATTATCCCGTATTGACGCCGGGCAAGAGCAACTCGGTCGCCGCATACACTA
TTCTCAGAATGACTTGGTTGAGTATTCACCAGTCACAGAAAAGCATCTTACGGATGGCATGACAGTAAGA
GAATTATGCAGTGCTGCCATAACCATGAGTGATAACACTGCGGCCAACTTACTTCTGACAACGATTGGAG
GACCGAAGGAGCTAACCGCTTTTTTGCACAACATGGGGGATCATGTAACTCGCCTTGATCGTTGGGAACC
GGAGCTGAATGAAGCCATACCAAACGACGAGCGTGACACCACGATGCCTGTAGCAATGGCAACAACCTTG
CGTAAACTATTAACTGGCGAACTACTTACTCTAGCTTCCCGGCAACAGTTGATAGACTGGATGGAGGCGG
ATAAAGTTGCAGGACCACTTCTGCGCTCGGCCCTTCCGGCTGGCTGGTTTATTGCTGATAAATCTGGAGC
CGGTGAGCGTGGGTCTCGCGGTATCATTGCAGCACTGGGGCCAGATGGTAAGCCCTCCCGTATCGTAGTT
ATCTACACGACGGGGAGTCAGGCAACTATGGATGAACGAAATAGACAGATCGCTGAGATAGGTGCCTCAC
TGATTAAGCATTGGTAACCGATTCTAGGTGCATTGGCGCAGAAAAAAATGCCTGATGCGACGCTGCGCGT
CTTATACTCCCACATATGCCAGATTCAGCAACGGATACGGCTTCCCCAACTTGCCCACTTCCATACGTGT
CCTCCTTACCAGAAATTTATCCTTAAGATCGTTTAAACTCGACTCTGGCTCTATCGAATCTCCGTCGTTT
CGAGCTTACGCGAACAGCCGTGGCGCTCATTTGCTCGTCGGGCATCGAATCTCGTCAGCTATCGTCAGCT
TACCTTTTTGGCAGCGATCGCGGCTCCCGACATCTTGGACCATTAGCTCCACAGGTATCTTCTTCCCTCT
AGTGGTCATAACAGCAGCTTCAGCTACCTCTCAATTCAAAAAACCCCTCAAGACCCGTTTAGAGGCCCCA
AGGGGTTATGCTATCAATCGTTGCGTTACACACACAAAAAACCAACACACATCCATCTTCGATGGATAGC
GATTTTATTATCTAACTGCTGATCGAGTGTAGCCAGATCTAGTAATCAATTACGGGGTCATTAGTTCATA
GCCCATATATGGAGTTCCGCGTTACATAACTTACGGTAAATGGCCCGCCTGGCTGACCGCCCAACGACCC
CCGCCCATTGACGTCAATAATGACGTATGTTCCCATAGTAACGCCAATAGGGACTTTCCATTGACGTCAA
TGGGTGGAGTATTTACGGTAAACTGCCCACTTGGCAGTACATCAAGTGTATCATATGCCAAGTACGCCCC
CTATTGACGTCAATGACGGTAAATGGCCCGCCTGGCATTATGCCCAGTACATGACCTTATGGGACTTTCC
TACTTGGCAGTACATCTACGTATTAGTCATCGCTATTACCATGCTGATGCGGTTTTGGCAGTACATCAAT
GGGCGTGGATAGCGGTTTGACTCACGGGGATTTCCAAGTCTCCACCCCATTGACGTCAATGGGAGTTTGT
TTTGGCACCAAAATCAACGGGACTTTCCAAAATGTCGTAACAACTCCGCCCCATTGACGCAAATGGGCGG
TAGGCGTGTACGGTGGGAGGTCTATATAAGCAGAGCTGGTTTAGTGAACCGTCAGATCAGATCTTTGTCG
ATCCTACCATCCACTCGACACACCCGCCAGCGGCCGC
